>Addgene plasmid #52298 | pGL3E-hGPR56 e1m promoter normal | depositor full sequence | sequence record 80883 | The promoter was inserted using HindIII
GGTACCGAGCTCTTACGCGTGCTAGCCCGGGCTCGAGATCTGCGATCTAAGTAAGCTTCCCCATAAATCG
CTGTCCTAACCCCTGCCCTCCCTCCTGCCAGCTCCCTGTCTGGCCTGGGCAGCGTCTGAGTTGAGGACTT
GGGAACAGGACAAGTTACGGAGCCACGTTGCTTTGCTGGGTCTGAGCCGGGGTGTGACGTAGTCCCTGCA
GCTGCCAACGGTTGCCAGGGCAACGGTTGCCAGGGGCTGCTGTCACCTGCGCCCCTTCTCCCGCGCTGGC
GGCTGGGGCTTCTCAGCCTCTATTCCCTGGCTGTCCCCTTTGTTTGAAGCTCCAGTGAGGGAGCAGTGGC
TGGGGTGGCCCAGCTTCAAAGTCAAGCTTGGCATTCCGGTACTGTTGGTAAAGCCACCATGGAAGACGCC
AAAAACATAAAGAAAGGCCCGGCGCCATTCTATCCGCTGGAAGATGGAACCGCTGGAGAGCAACTGCATA
AGGCTATGAAGAGATACGCCCTGGTTCCTGGAACAATTGCTTTTACAGATGCACATATCGAGGTGGACAT
CACTTACGCTGAGTACTTCGAAATGTCCGTTCGGTTGGCAGAAGCTATGAAACGATATGGGCTGAATACA
AATCACAGAATCGTCGTATGCAGTGAAAACTCTCTTCAATTCTTTATGCCGGTGTTGGGCGCGTTATTTA
TCGGAGTTGCAGTTGCGCCCGCGAACGACATTTATAATGAACGTGAATTGCTCAACAGTATGGGCATTTC
GCAGCCTACCGTGGTGTTCGTTTCCAAAAAGGGGTTGCAAAAAATTTTGAACGTGCAAAAAAAGCTCCCA
ATCATCCAAAAAATTATTATCATGGATTCTAAAACGGATTACCAGGGATTTCAGTCGATGTACACGTTCG
TCACATCTCATCTACCTCCCGGTTTTAATGAATACGATTTTGTGCCAGAGTCCTTCGATAGGGACAAGAC
AATTGCACTGATCATGAACTCCTCTGGATCTACTGGTCTGCCTAAAGGTGTCGCTCTGCCTCATAGAACT
GCCTGCGTGAGATTCTCGCATGCCAGAGATCCTATTTTTGGCAATCAAATCATTCCGGATACTGCGATTT
TAAGTGTTGTTCCATTCCATCACGGTTTTGGAATGTTTACTACACTCGGATATTTGATATGTGGATTTCG
AGTCGTCTTAATGTATAGATTTGAAGAAGAGCTGTTTCTGAGGAGCCTTCAGGATTACAAGATTCAAAGT
GCGCTGCTGGTGCCAACCCTATTCTCCTTCTTCGCCAAAAGCACTCTGATTGACAAATACGATTTATCTA
ATTTACACGAAATTGCTTCTGGTGGCGCTCCCCTCTCTAAGGAAGTCGGGGAAGCGGTTGCCAAGAGGTT
CCATCTGCCAGGTATCAGGCAAGGATATGGGCTCACTGAGACTACATCAGCTATTCTGATTACACCCGAG
GGGGATGATAAACCGGGCGCGGTCGGTAAAGTTGTTCCATTTTTTGAAGCGAAGGTTGTGGATCTGGATA
CCGGGAAAACGCTGGGCGTTAATCAAAGAGGCGAACTGTGTGTGAGAGGTCCTATGATTATGTCCGGTTA
TGTAAACAATCCGGAAGCGACCAACGCCTTGATTGACAAGGATGGATGGCTACATTCTGGAGACATAGCT
TACTGGGACGAAGACGAACACTTCTTCATCGTTGACCGCCTGAAGTCTCTGATTAAGTACAAAGGCTATC
AGGTGGCTCCCGCTGAATTGGAATCCATCTTGCTCCAACACCCCAACATCTTCGACGCAGGTGTCGCAGG
TCTTCCCGACGATGACGCCGGTGAACTTCCCGCCGCCGTTGTTGTTTTGGAGCACGGAAAGACGATGACG
GAAAAAGAGATCGTGGATTACGTCGCCAGTCAAGTAACAACCGCGAAAAAGTTGCGCGGAGGAGTTGTGT
TTGTGGACGAAGTACCGAAAGGTCTTACCGGAAAACTCGACGCAAGAAAAATCAGAGAGATCCTCATAAA
GGCCAAGAAGGGCGGAAAGATCGCCGTGTAATTCTAGAGTCGGGGCGGCCGGCCGCTTCGAGCAGACATG
ATAAGATACATTGATGAGTTTGGACAAACCACAACTAGAATGCAGTGAAAAAAATGCTTTATTTGTGAAA
TTTGTGATGCTATTGCTTTATTTGTAACCATTATAAGCTGCAATAAACAAGTTAACAACAACAATTGCAT
TCATTTTATGTTTCAGGTTCAGGGGGAGGTGTGGGAGGTTTTTTAAAGCAAGTAAAACCTCTACAAATGT
GGTAAAATCGATAAGGATCTGAACGATGGAGCGGAGAATGGGCGGAACTGGGCGGAGTTAGGGGCGGGAT
GGGCGGAGTTAGGGGCGGGACTATGGTTGCTGACTAATTGAGATGCATGCTTTGCATACTTCTGCCTGCT
GGGGAGCCTGGGGACTTTCCACACCTGGTTGCTGACTAATTGAGATGCATGCTTTGCATACTTCTGCCTG
CTGGGGAGCCTGGGGACTTTCCACACCCTAACTGACACACATTCCACAGCGGATCCGTCGACCGATGCCC
TTGAGAGCCTTCAACCCAGTCAGCTCCTTCCGGTGGGCGCGGGGCATGACTATCGTCGCCGCACTTATGA
CTGTCTTCTTTATCATGCAACTCGTAGGACAGGTGCCGGCAGCGCTCTTCCGCTTCCTCGCTCACTGACT
CGCTGCGCTCGGTCGTTCGGCTGCGGCGAGCGGTATCAGCTCACTCAAAGGCGGTAATACGGTTATCCAC
AGAATCAGGGGATAACGCAGGAAAGAACATGTGAGCAAAAGGCCAGCAAAAGGCCAGGAACCGTAAAAAG
GCCGCGTTGCTGGCGTTTTTCCATAGGCTCCGCCCCCCTGACGAGCATCACAAAAATCGACGCTCAAGTC
AGAGGTGGCGAAACCCGACAGGACTATAAAGATACCAGGCGTTTCCCCCTGGAAGCTCCCTCGTGCGCTC
TCCTGTTCCGACCCTGCCGCTTACCGGATACCTGTCCGCCTTTCTCCCTTCGGGAAGCGTGGCGCTTTCT
CATAGCTCACGCTGTAGGTATCTCAGTTCGGTGTAGGTCGTTCGCTCCAAGCTGGGCTGTGTGCACGAAC
CCCCCGTTCAGCCCGACCGCTGCGCCTTATCCGGTAACTATCGTCTTGAGTCCAACCCGGTAAGACACGA
CTTATCGCCACTGGCAGCAGCCACTGGTAACAGGATTAGCAGAGCGAGGTATGTAGGCGGTGCTACAGAG
TTCTTGAAGTGGTGGCCTAACTACGGCTACACTAGAAGAACAGTATTTGGTATCTGCGCTCTGCTGAAGC
CAGTTACCTTCGGAAAAAGAGTTGGTAGCTCTTGATCCGGCAAACAAACCACCGCTGGTAGCGGTGGTTT
TTTTGTTTGCAAGCAGCAGATTACGCGCAGAAAAAAAGGATCTCAAGAAGATCCTTTGATCTTTTCTACG
GGGTCTGACGCTCAGTGGAACGAAAACTCACGTTAAGGGATTTTGGTCATGAGATTATCAAAAAGGATCT
TCACCTAGATCCTTTTAAATTAAAAATGAAGTTTTAAATCAATCTAAAGTATATATGAGTAAACTTGGTC
TGACAGTTACCAATGCTTAATCAGTGAGGCACCTATCTCAGCGATCTGTCTATTTCGTTCATCCATAGTT
GCCTGACTCCCCGTCGTGTAGATAACTACGATACGGGAGGGCTTACCATCTGGCCCCAGTGCTGCAATGA
TACCGCGAGACCCACGCTCACCGGCTCCAGATTTATCAGCAATAAACCAGCCAGCCGGAAGGGCCGAGCG
CAGAAGTGGTCCTGCAACTTTATCCGCCTCCATCCAGTCTATTAATTGTTGCCGGGAAGCTAGAGTAAGT
AGTTCGCCAGTTAATAGTTTGCGCAACGTTGTTGCCATTGCTACAGGCATCGTGGTGTCACGCTCGTCGT
TTGGTATGGCTTCATTCAGCTCCGGTTCCCAACGATCAAGGCGAGTTACATGATCCCCCATGTTGTGCAA
AAAAGCGGTTAGCTCCTTCGGTCCTCCGATCGTTGTCAGAAGTAAGTTGGCCGCAGTGTTATCACTCATG
GTTATGGCAGCACTGCATAATTCTCTTACTGTCATGCCATCCGTAAGATGCTTTTCTGTGACTGGTGAGT
ACTCAACCAAGTCATTCTGAGAATAGTGTATGCGGCGACCGAGTTGCTCTTGCCCGGCGTCAATACGGGA
TAATACCGCGCCACATAGCAGAACTTTAAAAGTGCTCATCATTGGAAAACGTTCTTCGGGGCGAAAACTC
TCAAGGATCTTACCGCTGTTGAGATCCAGTTCGATGTAACCCACTCGTGCACCCAACTGATCTTCAGCAT
CTTTTACTTTCACCAGCGTTTCTGGGTGAGCAAAAACAGGAAGGCAAAATGCCGCAAAAAAGGGAATAAG
GGCGACACGGAAATGTTGAATACTCATACTCTTCCTTTTTCAATATTATTGAAGCATTTATCAGGGTTAT
TGTCTCATGAGCGGATACATATTTGAATGTATTTAGAAAAATAAACAAATAGGGGTTCCGCGCACATTTC
CCCGAAAAGTGCCACCTG
[124 nt withheld, positions 4639-4762]
C
[91 nt withheld, positions 4764-4854]
A
[49 nt withheld, positions 4856-4904]
CCTTTGACGTTGGAGTCCACGTTCTTT
[37 nt withheld, positions 4932-4968]
ACCCTATCTCGGTCTATTCTTTTGATTTATAAGGGATTTTGCCGATTTCGGCCTATTGGTTAAAAAATGA
GCTGATTTAACAAAAATTTAACGCGAATTTTAACAAAATATTAACGCTTACAATTTGCCATTCGCCATTC
AGGCTGCGCAACTGTTGGGAAGGGCGATCGGTGCGGGCCTCTTCGCTATTACGCCAGCCCAAGCTACCAT
GATAAGTAAGTAATATTAAGGTACGGGAGGTACTTGGAGCGGCCGCAATAAAATATCTTTATTTTCATTA
CATCTGTGTGTTGGTTTTTTGTGTGAATCGATAGTACTAACATACGCTCTCCATCAAAACAAAACGAAAC
AAAACAAACTAGCAAAATAGGCTGTCCCCAGTGCAAGTGCAGGTGCCAGAACATTTCTCTATCGATA
Features (pLannotate 1.2.2; 12 found; start..end, strand, type, name):
    409..2061    +  CDS            luciferase: firefly luciferase; luc+; enhanced luc+ version of the luciferase gene
   2102..2223    -  polyA_signal   SV40 poly(A) signal: SV40 polyadenylation signal
   2246..2314    -  CDS            large T antigen (fragment): large T antigen from SV40 (simian virus 40)
   2336..2570    -  promoter       SV40 promoter (fragment): SV40 enhancer and early promoter
   2576..2708    +  CDS            TcR (fragment): tetracycline efflux protein; tet; confers resistance to tetracycline
   2888..3476    -  rep_origin     ori: high-copy-number ColE1/pMB1/pBR322/pUC origin of replication
   3647..4507    -  CDS            AmpR: β-lactamase; bla; confers resistance to ampicillin, carbenicillin, and related antibiotics
   4508..4612    -  promoter       AmpR promoter: bla
   4639..5067    +  rep_origin     f1 ori (sequence partly withheld): f1 bacteriophage origin of replication; arrow indicates direction of (+) strand synthesis
   5099..5166    -  CDS            lacZα (fragment): LacZα fragment of β-galactosidase; lacZ fragment
   5225..5273    +  polyA_signal   poly(A) signal: synthetic polyadenylation signal
   5287..5378    +  misc_feature   pause site: RNA polymerase II transcriptional pause signal from the human α2 globin gene
