[The description below was written by a language model from this plasmid's Addgene catalogue record and pLannotate feature annotations shown in this document.]
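Description:
pGL3E-hGPR56 e1m promoter normal is a firefly luciferase reporter plasmid built on Promega's pGL3E backbone, designed to measure the transcriptional activity of the normal (non-mutant) human GPR56 (ADGRG1) exon 1m promoter in transfected mammalian cells. It is maintained in E. coli as a high-copy plasmid through a ColE1/pUC-type origin and is selected with ampicillin via the β-lactamase gene and its own promoter. An f1 bacteriophage origin is also present, allowing single-stranded DNA production.

The insert is a roughly 300 bp human genomic fragment from chromosome 16 corresponding to the GPR56 e1m promoter, cloned into a HindIII site that is preserved on both sides. The automated annotation does not label this fragment, but the unannotated stretch immediately upstream of the luc+ coding sequence is consistent with its position. Because the backbone has no promoter of its own in front of luciferase, expression of the reporter depends on the inserted sequence. Downstream of luc+ lie the SV40 late polyadenylation signal and an SV40 fragment annotated as enhancer/early promoter, which in this type of backbone serves as an enhancer to boost output from weak promoters. Upstream of the cloning region, a synthetic poly(A) signal and a transcriptional pause site from the human α2 globin gene reduce background from read-through transcription originating elsewhere in the plasmid. Short annotated fragments of TcR, lacZα and large T antigen are backbone remnants rather than functional genes.

The "normal" designation suggests use as the reference in comparisons with variant promoter versions, in work on how alternative GPR56 transcripts influence regional cerebral cortical patterning.
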