Addgene plasmid #52298: pGL3E-hGPR56 e1m promoter normal
Purpose: Reporter for normal human GPR56 exon 1m promoter activity. Human GPR56 e1m promoter (chr16:56,230,630-56,230,943 (hg18)) was inserted into pGL3E.
Depositing lab: Christopher A Walsh. Depositing organization: Boston Children's Hospital. Publication: Evolutionarily dynamic alternative splicing of GPR56 regulates regional cerebral cortical patterning. Bae BI, Tietjen I, Atabay KD, Evrony GD, Johnson MB, Asare E, Wang PP, Murayama AY, Im K, Lisgo SN, Overman L, Sestan N, Chang BS, Barkovich AJ, Grant PE, Topcu M, Politsky J, Okano H, Piao X, Walsh CA. Science. 2014 Feb 14;343(6172):764-8. doi: 10.1126/science.1244392. PubMed 24531968.
Backbone
  Vector backbone: pGL3E
  Backbone manufacturer: Promega
  Backbone size w/o insert (bp): 5064
  Total vector size (bp): 5385
  Vector type: Luciferase
Growth in bacteria
  Bacterial resistance: Ampicillin, 100 μg/mL
  Growth temperature: 37°C
  Growth strain: Top10
  Copy number: High Copy
Gene/Insert
  Gene/Insert name: ADGRG1 adhesion G protein-coupled receptor G1
  Species: H. sapiens (human)
  Entrez Gene: ADGRG1 (a.k.a. BFPP, BPPR, GPR56, TM7LN4, TM7XN1)
  Cloning method: Restriction Enzyme; 5′ cloning site HindIII (not destroyed); 3′ cloning site HindIII (not destroyed)
  Sequencing primers: 5′ RV3
Terms and licenses: Academic/Nonprofit Terms; Industry Terms: Not Available to Industry
How to cite: pGL3E-hGPR56 e1m promoter normal was a gift from Christopher A Walsh (Addgene plasmid # 52298 ; http://n2t.net/addgene:52298 ; RRID:Addgene_52298)
