>Addgene plasmid #52298 | pGL3E-hGPR56 e1m promoter normal | addgene partial sequence | sequence record 82732 | RVprimer3 5'-CTAGCAAAATAGGCTGTCCC-3'
TTTCTCTATCGATAGGTACCGAGCTCTTACGCGTGCTAGCCCGGGCTCGAGATCTGNGATCTAAGTAAGC
TTCCCCATAAATCGCTGTCCTAACCCCTGCCCTCCCTCCTGCCAGCTCCCTGTCTGGCCTGGGCAGCGTC
TGAGTTGAGGACTTGGGAACAGGACAAGTTACGGAGCCACGTTGCTTTGCTGGGTCTGAGCCGGGGTGTG
ACGTAGTCCCTGCAGCTGCCAACGGTTGCCAGGGCAACGGTTGCCAGGGGCTGCTGTCACCTGCGCCCCT
TCTCCCGCGCTGGCGGCTGGGGCTTCTCAGCCTCTATTCCCTGGCTGTCCCCTTTGTTTGAAGCTCCAGT
GAGGGAGCAGTGGCTGGGGTGGCCCAGCTTCAAAGTCAAGCTTGGCATTCCGGTACTGTTGGTAAAGCCA
CCATGGAAGACGCCAAAAACATAAAGAAAGGCCCGGCGCCATTCTATCCGCTGGAAGATGGAACCGCTGG
AGAGCAACTGCATAAGGCTATGAAGAGATACGCCCTGGTTCCTGGAACAATTGCTTTTACAGATGCACAT
ATCGAGGTGGACATCACTTACGCTGAGTACTTCGAAATGTCCGTTCGGTTGGCAGAAGCTATGAAACGAT
ATGGGCTGAATACAAATCACAGAATCGTCGTATGCAGTGAAAACTCTCTTCAATTCTTTATGCCGGTGTT
GGGCGCGTTATTTATCGGAGTTGCAGTTGCGCCCGCGAACGACATTTATAATGAACGTGAATTGCTCAAC
AGTATGGGCATTTCGCAGCCTACCGTGGTGTTCGTTTCCAAA
